Addgene plasmid #131060: pYJ16-PB-U6-Nkx6.1-acti-gRNA2
Purpose: Activation of NKX6.1 via SAM system
Depositing lab: Xiaojun Lian. Depositing organization: Pennsylvania State University.
Backbone
  Vector backbone: PB-MS2-sgRNA
  Backbone size w/o insert (bp): 4131
  Vector type: Mammalian Expression, CRISPR
Growth in bacteria
  Bacterial resistance: Ampicillin, 100 μg/mL
  Growth temperature: 37°C
  Growth strain: NEB Stable
  Copy number: Unknown
Gene/Insert
  Gene/Insert name: NKX6.1 activation gRNA2
  gRNA/shRNA sequence: GCGCTGGCTGGTGCCCCCCG
  Species: H. sapiens (human)
  Entrez Gene: NKX6-1 (a.k.a. NKX6.1, NKX6A)
  Cloning method: Restriction Enzyme; 5′ cloning site Unknown (unknown if destroyed); 3′ cloning site Unknown (unknown if destroyed)
Terms and licenses: Academic/Nonprofit Terms; Industry Terms: Not Available to Industry
How to cite: pYJ16-PB-U6-Nkx6.1-acti-gRNA2 was a gift from Xiaojun Lian (Addgene plasmid # 131060 ; http://n2t.net/addgene:131060 ; RRID:Addgene_131060)
