[The description below was written by a language model from this plasmid's Addgene catalogue record and pLannotate feature annotations shown in this document.]
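Description:
pYJ16-PB-U6-Nkx6.1-acti-gRNA2 is a small (about 4.1 kb) mammalian CRISPR-activation guide RNA plasmid built on the PB-MS2-sgRNA backbone. It is propagated in E. coli through a high-copy ColE1/pUC-type origin and selected with ampicillin via the β-lactamase gene and its bla promoter. The remaining bacterial annotations (short rop, bom, lacI, f1 ori and MCS fragments, the lac promoter/operator, and SP6, T3 and T7 phage promoters) are cloning-vector remnants rather than functional parts of the payload.

The payload is a human U6 RNA polymerase III promoter driving a single guide RNA directed at the human NKX6-1 gene, the second of a set of activation guides judging by the name. The S. pyogenes Cas9 scaffold is annotated in fragments because it is interrupted by two MS2 stem loops, the arrangement used in the synergistic activation mediator (SAM) system. There, the guide recruits a catalytically inactive Cas9 activator to the target locus, while the MS2 hairpins bind MS2 coat protein fused to additional activation domains, boosting transcription of the endogenous gene. Those protein components are not encoded here and must be supplied separately.

The "PB" designation suggests a piggyBac transposon vector. The two short matches to the baculovirus FP25 gene on either side of the U6-sgRNA cassette are consistent with piggyBac flanking sequence, although the terminal repeats are not explicitly annotated. If so, co-delivered transposase could integrate the cassette into the genome. No mammalian selection marker or reporter appears in the feature table. The stated purpose is activation of endogenous NKX6.1 in human cells.
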