Features (pLannotate 1.2.2; 23 found; start..end, strand, type, name):
      1..105     -  promoter       AmpR promoter: bla
    200..235     +  CDS            rop (fragment): Rop protein, which maintains plasmids at low copy number; rop
    337..388     +  misc_feature   bom (fragment): basis of mobility region from pBR322
    451..469     +  promoter       SP6 promoter: promoter for bacteriophage SP6 RNA polymerase
    483..522     +  CDS            lacI (fragment): lac repressor; lacI; The lac repressor binds to the lac operator to inhibit transcription in E. coli. This inhibition can be relieved by adding lactose or isopropyl-β-D-thiogalactopyranoside (IPTG).
    535..556     +  protein_bind   CAP binding site: CAP binding activates transcription in the presence of cAMP. E. coli catabolite activator protein
    571..601     +  promoter       lac promoter: promoter for the E. coli lac operon
    609..625     +  protein_bind   lac operator: The lac repressor binds to the lac operator to inhibit transcription in E. coli. This inhibition can be relieved by adding lactose or isopropyl-β-D-thiogalactopyranoside (IPTG). lac repressor encoded by lacI
    670..688     +  promoter       T3 promoter: promoter for bacteriophage T3 RNA polymerase
    690..869     +  CDS            FP (fragment): FP25_NPVAC - Experimental evidence at protein level: Swiss-Prot protein existence level 1. From Autographa californica nuclear polyhedrosis virus (AcMNPV).
   1227..1467    +  promoter       U6 promoter: RNA polymerase III promoter for human U6 snRNA
   1513..1531    +  misc_RNA       MS2 stem loop: stem loop that binds the bacteriophage MS2 coat protein
   1542..1578    +  misc_RNA       gRNA scaffold (fragment): guide RNA scaffold for the Streptococcus pyogenes CRISPR/Cas9 system
   1583..1601    +  misc_RNA       MS2 stem loop: stem loop that binds the bacteriophage MS2 coat protein
   1612..1631    +  misc_RNA       gRNA scaffold (fragment): guide RNA scaffold for the Streptococcus pyogenes CRISPR/Cas9 system
   1644..1694    -  misc_feature   bom (fragment): basis of mobility region from pBR322
   1713..1729    +  rep_origin     f1 ori (fragment): f1 bacteriophage origin of replication; arrow indicates direction of (+) strand synthesis
   2114..2191    +  CDS            FP (fragment): FP25_NPVAC - Experimental evidence at protein level: Swiss-Prot protein existence level 1. From Autographa californica nuclear polyhedrosis virus (AcMNPV).
   2192..2210    -  misc_feature   MCS (fragment): pUC18/19 multiple cloning site
   2238..2256    -  promoter       T7 promoter: promoter for bacteriophage T7 RNA polymerase
   2278..2331    -  CDS            lacI (fragment): lac repressor; lacI; The lac repressor binds to the lac operator to inhibit transcription in E. coli. This inhibition can be relieved by adding lactose or isopropyl-β-D-thiogalactopyranoside (IPTG).
   2514..3102    -  rep_origin     ori: high-copy-number ColE1/pMB1/pBR322/pUC origin of replication
   3273..4133    -  CDS            AmpR: β-lactamase; bla; confers resistance to ampicillin, carbenicillin, and related antibiotics
>Addgene plasmid #131060 | pYJ16-PB-U6-Nkx6.1-acti-gRNA2 | addgene full sequence | sequence record 256750 | Addgene NGS Result
ACTCTTCCTTTTTCAATATTATTGAAGCATTTATCAGGGTTATTGTCTCATGAGCGGATACATATTTGAA
TGTATTTAGAAAAATAAACAAATAGGGGTTCCGCGCACATTTCCCCGAAAAGTGCCACCTGACGTCTAAG
AAACCATTATTATCATGACATTAACCTATAAAAATAGGCGTATCACGAGGCCCTTTCGTCTCGCGCGTTT
CGGTGATGACGGTGAAAACCTCTGACACATGCAGCTCCCGGAGACGGTCACAGCTTGTCTGTAAGCGGAT
GCCGGGAGCAGACAAGCCCGTCAGGGCGCGTCAGCGGGTGTTGGCGGGTGTCGGGGCTGGCTTAACTATG
CGGCATCAGAGCAGATTGTACTGAGAGTGCACCATATGGACATATTGTCGTTAGAACGCGGCTACAATTA
ATACATAACCTTATGTATCATACACATACGATTTAGGTGACACTATAGAACTCGACCTCGAGGCTGGCAC
GACAGGTTTCCCGACTGGAAAGCGGGCAGTGAGCGCAACGCAATTAATGTGAGTTAGCTCACTCATTAGG
CACCCCAGGCTTTACACTTTATGCTTCCGGCTCGTATGTTGTGTGGAATTGTGAGCGGATAACAATTTCA
CACAGGAAACAGCTATGACCATGATTACGCCAAGCTCGAAATTAACCCTCACTAAAGGGAACAAAAGCTG
GAGCTCGTCTTTGATCAAAACGCAAATCGACGAAAATGTGTCGGACAATATCAAGTCGATGAGCGAAAAA
CTAAAAAGGCTAGAATACGACAATCTCACAGACAGCGTTGAGATATACGGTATTCACGACAGCAGGCTGA
ATAATAAAAAAATTAGAAACTATTATTTAACCCTAGAAAGATAATCATATTGTGACGTACGTTAAAGATA
ATCATGCGTAAAATTGACGCATGTGTTTTATCGATCTGTATATCGAGGTTTATTTATTAATTTGAATAGA
TATTAAGTTTTATTATATTTACACTTACATACTAATAATAAATTCAACAAACAATTTATTTATGTTTATT
TATTTATTAAAAAAAAACAAAAACTCAAAATTTCTTCTATAAAGTAACAAAACTTTTAAACATTCTCTCT
TTTACAAAAATAAACTTATTTTGTACTTTAAAAACAGTCATGTTGTATTATAAAATAAGTAATTAGCTTA
ACTTATACATAATAGAAACAAATTATACTTATTAATGAGGGCCTATTTCCCATGATTCCTTCATATTTGC
ATATACGATACAAGGCTGTTAGAGAGATAATTGGAATTAATTTGACTGTAAACACAAAGATATTAGTACA
AAATACGTGACGTAGAAAGTAATAATTTCTTGGGTAGTTTGCAGTTTTAAAATTATGTTTTAAAATGGAC
TATCATATGCTTACCGTAACTTGAAAGTATTTCGATTTCTTGGCTTTATATATCTTGTGGAAAGGACGAA
ACACCGCGCTGGCTGGTGCCCCCCGGTTTTAGAGCTAGGCCAACATGAGGATCACCCATGTCTGCAGGGC
CTAGCAAGTTAAAATAAGGCTAGTCCGTTATCAACTTGGCCAACATGAGGATCACCCATGTCTGCAGGGC
CAAGTGGCACCGAGTCGGTGCTTTTTTTGAATTCTGATGCGGTATTTTCTCCTTACGCATCTGTGCGGTA
TTTCACACCGCATACGTCAAAGCAACCATAGTACGCGCCCTGTAGCGGCATTTAAAGCCATCGAAGCAGC
TCCAGCCTACACAATCGCTCAAGACGTGTAATGCTTTTATTATATATTAGTCACGATATCTATAACAAGA
AAATATATATATAATAAGTTATCACGTAAGTAGAACATGAAATAACAATATAATTATCGTATGAGTTAAA
TCTTAAAAGTCACGTAAAAGATAATCATGCGTCATTTTGACTCACGCGGTCGTTATAGTTCAAAATCAGT
GACACTTACCGCATTGACAAGCACGCCTCACGGGAGCTCCAAGCGGCGACTGAGATGTCCTAAATGCACA
GCGACGGATTCGCGCTATTTAGAAAGAGAGAGCAATATTTCAAGAATGCATGCGTCAATTTTACGCAGAC
TATCTTTCTAGGGTTAAAAAAGATTTGCGCTTTACTCGACCTAAACTTTAAACACGTCATAGAATCTTCG
TTTGACAAAAACCACATTGTGGGGTACCGAGCTCGAATTCATCGATGATATCAGATCTGCCGGTCTCCCT
ATAGTGAGTCGTATTAATTTCGATAAGCCAGGTTAACCTGCATTAATGAATCGGCCAACGCGCGGGGAGA
GGCGGTTTGCGTATTGGGCGCTCTTCCGCTTCCTCGCTCACTGACTCGCTGCGCTCGGTCGTTCGGCTGC
GGCGAGCGGTATCAGCTCACTCAAAGGCGGTAATACGGTTATCCACAGAATCAGGGGATAACGCAGGAAA
GAACATGTGAGCAAAAGGCCAGCAAAAGGCCAGGAACCGTAAAAAGGCCGCGTTGCTGGCGTTTTTCCAT
AGGCTCCGCCCCCCTGACGAGCATCACAAAAATCGACGCTCAAGTCAGAGGTGGCGAAACCCGACAGGAC
TATAAAGATACCAGGCGTTTCCCCCTGGAAGCTCCCTCGTGCGCTCTCCTGTTCCGACCCTGCCGCTTAC
CGGATACCTGTCCGCCTTTCTCCCTTCGGGAAGCGTGGCGCTTTCTCATAGCTCACGCTGTAGGTATCTC
AGTTCGGTGTAGGTCGTTCGCTCCAAGCTGGGCTGTGTGCACGAACCCCCCGTTCAGCCCGACCGCTGCG
CCTTATCCGGTAACTATCGTCTTGAGTCCAACCCGGTAAGACACGACTTATCGCCACTGGCAGCAGCCAC
TGGTAACAGGATTAGCAGAGCGAGGTATGTAGGCGGTGCTACAGAGTTCTTGAAGTGGTGGCCTAACTAC
GGCTACACTAGAAGAACAGTATTTGGTATCTGCGCTCTGCTGAAGCCAGTTACCTTCGGAAAAAGAGTTG
GTAGCTCTTGATCCGGCAAACAAACCACCGCTGGTAGCGGTGGTTTTTTTGTTTGCAAGCAGCAGATTAC
GCGCAGAAAAAAAGGATCTCAAGAAGATCCTTTGATCTTTTCTACGGGGTCTGACGCTCAGTGGAACGAA
AACTCACGTTAAGGGATTTTGGTCATGAGATTATCAAAAAGGATCTTCACCTAGATCCTTTTAAATTAAA
AATGAAGTTTTAAATCAATCTAAAGTATATATGAGTAAACTTGGTCTGACAGTTACCAATGCTTAATCAG
TGAGGCACCTATCTCAGCGATCTGTCTATTTCGTTCATCCATAGTTGCCTGACTCCCCGTCGTGTAGATA
ACTACGATACGGGAGGGCTTACCATCTGGCCCCAGTGCTGCAATGATACCGCGAGACCCACGCTCACCGG
CTCCAGATTTATCAGCAATAAACCAGCCAGCCGGAAGGGCCGAGCGCAGAAGTGGTCCTGCAACTTTATC
CGCCTCCATCCAGTCTATTAATTGTTGCCGGGAAGCTAGAGTAAGTAGTTCGCCAGTTAATAGTTTGCGC
AACGTTGTTGCCATTGCTACAGGCATCGTGGTGTCACGCTCGTCGTTTGGTATGGCTTCATTCAGCTCCG
GTTCCCAACGATCAAGGCGAGTTACATGATCCCCCATGTTGTGCAAAAAAGCGGTTAGCTCCTTCGGTCC
TCCGATCGTTGTCAGAAGTAAGTTGGCCGCAGTGTTATCACTCATGGTTATGGCAGCACTGCATAATTCT
CTTACTGTCATGCCATCCGTAAGATGCTTTTCTGTGACTGGTGAGTACTCAACCAAGTCATTCTGAGAAT
AGTGTATGCGGCGACCGAGTTGCTCTTGCCCGGCGTCAATACGGGATAATACCGCGCCACATAGCAGAAC
TTTAAAAGTGCTCATCATTGGAAAACGTTCTTCGGGGCGAAAACTCTCAAGGATCTTACCGCTGTTGAGA
TCCAGTTCGATGTAACCCACTCGTGCACCCAACTGATCTTCAGCATCTTTTACTTTCACCAGCGTTTCTG
GGTGAGCAAAAACAGGAAGGCAAAATGCCGCAAAAAAGGGAATAAGGGCGACACGGAAATGTTGAATACT
CAT
